Addgene plasmid #191623: pXD70LacZ8-CadR-Pcadh-LacZ
Purpose: E. coli - Eggerthella lenta shuttle plasmid (KanR), Pcadh catechin dehydroxylase promoter-lacZ with transcriptional regulator CadR
Depositing lab: Emily Balskus. Depositing organization: Harvard University. Publication: Genetic manipulation of the human gut bacterium Eggerthella lenta reveals a widespread family of transcriptional regulators. Dong X, Guthrie BGH, Alexander M, Noecker C, Ramirez L, Glasser NR, Turnbaugh PJ, Balskus EP. Nat Commun. 2022 Dec 9;13(1):7624. doi: 10.1038/s41467-022-33576-3. PubMed 36494336.
Backbone
  Vector backbone: pXD69m2
  Vector type: Bacterial Expression
Growth in bacteria
  Bacterial resistance: Ampicillin and Kanamycin, 100 & 50 μg/mL
  Growth temperature: 37°C
  Growth strain: DH5alpha
  Copy number: High Copy
Gene/Insert
  Gene/Insert name: lacZ
  Species: E. coli
Terms and licenses: Academic/Nonprofit Terms; Industry Terms: Not Available to Industry
How to cite: pXD70LacZ8-CadR-Pcadh-LacZ was a gift from Emily Balskus (Addgene plasmid # 191623 ; http://n2t.net/addgene:191623 ; RRID:Addgene_191623)
