[The description below was written by a language model from this plasmid's Addgene catalogue record and pLannotate feature annotations shown in this document.]
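Description:
pXD70LacZ8-CadR-Pcadh-LacZ is an 11.2 kb bacterial shuttle plasmid, built on the pXD69m2 backbone, that moves between E. coli and the human gut actinobacterium Eggerthella lenta. For propagation in E. coli it carries a high-copy ColE1/pUC-type origin and a β-lactamase gene with its native bla promoter. An aphA-3-type aminoglycoside phosphotransferase supplies kanamycin resistance, which the record flags as the shuttle plasmid's marker, and the catalogue lists both ampicillin and kanamycin for selection. A short fragment resembling a streptothricin acetyltransferase gene lies next to the kanamycin gene and is probably a remnant carried along with the resistance cassette rather than a functional marker. The automated annotation leaves roughly 2.7 kb after this region unlabelled. An E. lenta replication function would be expected somewhere on a shuttle vector, but the record does not identify it.

The payload is a transcriptional reporter. E. coli lacZ, encoding β-galactosidase, is placed under Pcadh, the promoter of the catechin dehydroxylase gene, and is followed by the phage T7 early (T7Te) terminator. An rrnB T1 terminator elsewhere on the backbone helps insulate the cassette from read-through. The plasmid also encodes the transcriptional regulator CadR. Neither CadR nor Pcadh is picked up by the feature table, but the unannotated stretch of about 1.8 kb between a BioBrick prefix and the lacZ start is the likely location of both. Pairing the regulator with its target promoter lets β-galactosidase activity report CadR-dependent control of Pcadh, making the construct suited to studying how dehydroxylase gene expression is regulated and induced in E. lenta.
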