Features (pLannotate 1.2.2; 9 found; start..end, strand, type, name):
     24..95      +  terminator     rrnB T1 terminator: transcription terminator T1 from the E. coli rrnB gene
    276..864     -  rep_origin     ori: high-copy-number ColE1/pMB1/pBR322/pUC origin of replication
   1035..1895    -  CDS            AmpR: β-lactamase; bla; confers resistance to ampicillin, carbenicillin, and related antibiotics
   1896..2000    -  promoter       AmpR promoter: bla
   2243..2262    +  misc_feature   BioBrick prefix: BioBrick prefix for parts that start with "ATG"
   4111..7182    +  CDS            lacZ: BGAL_ECOLI - Experimental evidence at protein level: Swiss-Prot protein existence level 1. From Escherichia coli (strain K12).
   7203..7230    +  terminator     T7Te terminator: phage T7 early transcription terminator
   7353..8147    -  CDS            KanR: aminoglycoside phosphotransferase; aphA-3; confers resistance to kanamycin
   8243..8458    -  CDS            satA (fragment): STA_BACSU - Also known as yyaR. Experimental evidence at protein level: Swiss-Prot protein existence level 1. Involved in resistance to streptothricin, a broad-spectrum antibiotic produced by streptomycetes. Detoxifies streptothricin via acetylation of the beta amino group of the first beta-lysyl moiety of streptothricin. From Bacillus subtilis (strain 168).
>Addgene plasmid #191623 | pXD70LacZ8-CadR-Pcadh-LacZ | addgene full sequence | sequence record 375787 | Addgene NGS Result
AGCTTGCTGGGGCTTTTCTTTTTCAAATAAAACGAAAGGCTCAGTCGAAAGACTGGGCCTTTCGTTTTAT
CTGTTGTTTGTCGGTGAACGCTCTCTACTAGAGGAGCTCATGCCGGCGGCACCTCGCTAACGGATTCACC
ACTCCAAGAATTGGAGCCAATCAATTCTTGCGGAGAACTGTGAATGCGCAAACCAACCCTTGGCAGAACA
TATCCATCGCGTCCGCCATCTCCAGCAGCCGCACGCGGCGCATCTCGGGCCGCGTTGCTGGCGTTTTTCC
ATAGGCTCCGCCCCCCTGACGAGCATCACAAAAATCGACGCTCAAGTCAGAGGTGGCGAAACCCGACAGG
ACTATAAAGATACCAGGCGTTTCCCCCTGGAAGCTCCCTCGTGCGCTCTCCTGTTCCGACCCTGCCGCTT
ACCGGATACCTGTCCGCCTTTCTCCCTTCGGGAAGCGTGGCGCTTTCTCATAGCTCACGCTGTAGGTATC
TCAGTTCGGTGTAGGTCGTTCGCTCCAAGCTGGGCTGTGTGCACGAACCCCCCGTTCAGCCCGACCGCTG
CGCCTTATCCGGTAACTATCGTCTTGAGTCCAACCCGGTAAGACACGACTTATCGCCACTGGCAGCAGCC
ACTGGTAACAGGATTAGCAGAGCGAGGTATGTAGGCGGTGCTACAGAGTTCTTGAAGTGGTGGCCTAACT
ACGGCTACACTAGAAGGACAGTATTTGGTATCTGCGCTCTGCTGAAGCCAGTTACCTTCGGAAAAAGAGT
TGGTAGCTCTTGATCCGGCAAACAAACCACCGCTGGTAGCGGTGGTTTTTTTGTTTGCAAGCAGCAGATT
ACGCGCAGAAAAAAAGGATCTCAAGAAGATCCTTTGATCTTTTCTACGGGGTCTGACGCTCAGTGGAACG
AAAACTCACGTTAAGGGATTTTGGTCATGAGATTATCAAAAAGGATCTTCACCTAGATCCTTTTAAATTA
AAAATGAAGTTTTAAATCAATCTAAAGTATATATGAGTAAACTTGGTCTGACAGTTACCAATGCTTAATC
AGTGAGGCACCTATCTCAGCGATCTGTCTATTTCGTTCATCCATAGTTGCCTGACTCCCCGTCGTGTAGA
TAACTACGATACGGGAGGGCTTACCATCTGGCCCCAGTGCTGCAATGATACCGCGAGACCCACGCTCACC
GGCTCCAGATTTATCAGCAATAAACCAGCCAGCCGGAAGGGCCGAGCGCAGAAGTGGTCCTGCAACTTTA
TCCGCCTCCATCCAGTCTATTAATTGTTGCCGGGAAGCTAGAGTAAGTAGTTCGCCAGTTAATAGTTTGC
GCAACGTTGTTGCCATTGCTGCAGGCATCGTGGTGTCACGCTCGTCGTTTGGTATGGCTTCATTCAGCTC
CGGTTCCCAACGATCAAGGCGAGTTACATGATCCCCCATGTTGTGCAAAAAAGCGGTTAGCTCCTTCGGT
CCTCCGATCGTTGTCAGAAGTAAGTTGGCCGCAGTGTTATCACTCATGGTTATGGCAGCACTGCATAATT
CTCTTACTGTCATGCCATCCGTAAGATGCTTTTCTGTGACTGGTGAGTACTCAACCAAGTCATTCTGAGA
ATAGTGTATGCGGCGACCGAGTTGCTCTTGCCCGGCGTCAACACGGGATAATACCGCGCCACATAGCAGA
ACTTTAAAAGTGCTCATCATTGGAAAACGTTCTTCGGGGCGAAAACTCTCAAGGATCTTACCGCTGTTGA
GATCCAGTTCGATGTAACCCACTCGTGCACCCAACTGATCTTCAGCATCTTTTACTTTCACCAGCGTTTC
TGGGTGAGCAAAAACAGGAAGGCAAAATGCCGCAAAAAAGGGAATAAGGGCGACACGGAAATGTTGAATA
CTCATACTCTTCCTTTTTCAATATTATTGAAGCATTTATCAGGGTTATTGTCTCATGAGCGGATACATAT
TTGAATGTATTTAGAAAAATAAACAAATAGGGGTTCCGCGCACATTTCCCCGAAAAGTGCCACCTGACGT
CTAAGAAACCATTATTATCATGACATTAACCTATAAAAATAGGCGTATCACGAGGCCCTTTCGTCTTCAA
GGCGAAAAAACCCCGCCGAAGCGGGGTTTTTTGCGAAATATAATGACCCTCTTGATAACCCAAGAGGGCA
TTTTTTAGGAACGGTTATTTGATTATTAATCCGGCGGCAACTGAAACGATTCGGATCCTGTATTACTATT
CTGAATTCGCGGCCGCTTCTAGATTCATGCCTTCTTCTGCTCGTCGATGGTCTGCTCGACCAGATTGAGG
ATCTCCTGCTGGTTGTGGACGTCCATCTTCGCATAGATGTTGCGAAGGTGGGTCTTCGCGGTGGACTGCG
TGATGACGAGCGTGTCCGCGATATGCTGCGCGGTGCGGCCGCGTGCCAGCAATACGAGGATCTCCTCCTC
GCGCCCCGTCAGCTGGTACTGGTCGGTGAGCGCATGGCACGCGTTCTGCAGCTTGTTCGCGTGGGGAAGC
GCATCGTGAACGTCGGGTGCGTCAGGGCCGGGCCATTGACCGCGGATTGGCGTGTGGTAGTCGGTGATGC
TTCCCGAAAGCGACGTGATGGCTCCGCAGGCGAACAATACGACAAGCGCGATGACCGAGCTGGACACGAA
TACGTCGGGCGACATATGCTCCAATAGAAGAGAGCTCGCCGCTTTGCCCGCGGTGAACGAGAGGAACGCG
ACGCACCAGGGCATCAGGTAGGGTCGTTTGCTTTCGATGAGGAAGGGGGCCAGCATGATAAAGAGGAACA
CCAGCTTCTGCGTGATGTTCAGCAAGACGAGGTAGAGGAATATCCACGTCTCGTTCACGAAGGACGACAG
CCACAAGGCAAGAAGCACGGTGGGTATGAGGAACACCTTGTACAGCTCGAGGCTCCGCCTGTTCCAGAAG
TACTGGACGAGCACGAGGATGGCCGCTCCGCCGCATGCGGTGCCCACGGCCGTGCCCAGCTGGATGATGA
GCGATACCGTCCCGCCGTCTTGCAGGGGAATCCATTGGTAGTGGATATGTCCGAACACCACGGCATAGCA
AGCCAGCGACAGCATCATCGTCACGACGAATACTCGTCGACCGCGAGGAGCCTGGTCCGAGGGGACGATG
AGGGATCGATCGGGGCAGCCGATTCCCGCCACCATGCTCCGCTCCGGGCTCGCGCAGGCATCCTCGCTCG
GGATGTCGTCGCGATCCGCACGCGGCGCGCGCGAACGGGCGTATTCCCTGAAATAGCAGAGCAGCACCAT
CGACACGATGGGGAGCAGCGATACCGTGCCGTAAGCGGCATCCACCTTCAGAAACGCGATGAGGCTGTTC
ATTGCCGCAACGACGATCGTTCCCAGGCCCAGCACGGCGGCGCAGGCGCGCGCCCCGTAGGGAAAGAGCG
CTTTCATCCAGAGAAACAGGATGACGCCCTCTCCAAGCCCGAATACGATGCGCGCGATGGAGGATACGAT
GGGGTTGTCCTCCCATACGCTTTGCTGCAAGACGACGAACATGGAAGCCGACATCAACGCTCCTGCGCCG
ATGACGATCGCGGCGGGAACGTGGGTGGGCGCGTCCAGCTTGCGATACGCAAGAGCCAGCATGATCAGGA
GAAGGAACGATACGAGCGACGCGACGGCGTGGTAGTCGCCGCTGATATTGACGGTTCTGATCGTCGAGAG
GCGGTCGCCTTCGATGGCGAGCAGCGCGCATCCGAAGCCGATCGAAGCGATCGCGATTCCCGGCACCTCG
CGAATCGCCAGCGCAAGCGGCGACGATCCTCGTTCGTCTGTCATGCGGACCCCCTTTTACTCACATCCCC
ATGGCGATAAGGCTCGTTCGAGCATTGTCGTCAGTATAGCAATTCGCCGATACCGCGGCGGCGGGCGGAT
GGCGAAATACCACTCTCGGTGGTAGGTCTTTCATGAGCTCGATAGTAGGGTTTCTGACCTGGTTGAACAG
AGTTCGCATCAGCGGTGGGGTGCTCAACTCGCGCTCGATCTGCATCATGGTTCGCACGGACGCTTGGTCC
GGCCCGCTCGTTGGAGTGCGGGTGAAAAGGGAACCGGCAGAGGAGGAGCTATGACCATGATTACGGATTC
ACTGGCCGTCGTTTTACAACGTCGTGACTGGGAAAACCCTGGCGTTACCCAACTTAATCGCCTTGCAGCA
CATCCCCCTTTCGCCAGCTGGCGTAATAGCGAAGAGGCCCGCACCGATCGCCCTTCCCAACAGTTGCGCA
GCCTGAATGGCGAATGGCGCTTTGCCTGGTTTCCGGCACCAGAAGCGGTGCCGGAAAGCTGGCTGGAGTG
CGATCTTCCTGAGGCCGATACTGTCGTCGTCCCCTCAAACTGGCAGATGCACGGTTACGATGCGCCCATC
TACACCAACGTGACCTATCCCATTACGGTCAATCCGCCGTTTGTTCCCACGGAGAATCCGACGGGTTGTT
ACTCGCTCACATTTAATGTTGATGAAAGCTGGCTACAGGAAGGCCAGACGCGAATTATTTTTGATGGCGT
TAACTCGGCGTTTCATCTGTGGTGCAACGGGCGCTGGGTCGGTTACGGCCAGGACAGTCGTTTGCCGTCT
GAATTTGACCTGAGCGCATTTTTACGCGCCGGAGAAAACCGCCTCGCGGTGATGGTGCTGCGCTGGAGTG
ACGGCAGTTATCTGGAAGATCAGGATATGTGGCGGATGAGCGGCATTTTCCGTGACGTCTCGTTGCTGCA
TAAACCGACTACACAAATCAGCGATTTCCATGTTGCCACTCGCTTTAATGATGATTTCAGCCGCGCTGTA
CTGGAGGCTGAAGTTCAGATGTGCGGCGAGTTGCGTGACTACCTACGGGTAACAGTTTCTTTATGGCAGG
GTGAAACGCAGGTCGCCAGCGGCACCGCGCCTTTCGGCGGTGAAATTATCGATGAGCGTGGTGGTTATGC
CGATCGCGTCACACTACGTCTGAACGTCGAAAACCCGAAACTGTGGAGCGCCGAAATCCCGAATCTCTAT
CGTGCGGTGGTTGAACTGCACACCGCCGACGGCACGCTGATTGAAGCAGAAGCCTGCGATGTCGGTTTCC
GCGAGGTGCGGATTGAAAATGGTCTGCTGCTGCTGAACGGCAAGCCGTTGCTGATTCGAGGCGTTAACCG
TCACGAGCATCATCCTCTGCATGGTCAGGTCATGGATGAGCAGACGATGGTGCAGGATATCCTGCTGATG
AAGCAGAACAACTTTAACGCCGTGCGCTGTTCGCATTATCCGAACCATCCGCTGTGGTACACGCTGTGCG
ACCGCTACGGCCTGTATGTGGTGGATGAAGCCAATATTGAAACCCACGGCATGGTGCCAATGAATCGTCT
GACCGATGATCCGCGCTGGCTACCGGCGATGAGCGAACGCGTAACGCGAATGGTGCAGCGCGATCGTAAT
CACCCGAGTGTGATCATCTGGTCGCTGGGGAATGAATCAGGCCACGGCGCTAATCACGACGCGCTGTATC
GCTGGATCAAATCTGTCGATCCTTCCCGCCCGGTGCAGTATGAAGGCGGCGGAGCCGACACCACGGCCAC
CGATATTATTTGCCCGATGTACGCGCGCGTGGATGAAGACCAGCCCTTCCCGGCTGTGCCGAAATGGTCC
ATCAAAAAATGGCTTTCGCTACCTGGAGAGACGCGCCCGCTGATCCTTTGCGAATACGCCCACGCGATGG
GTAACAGTCTTGGCGGTTTCGCTAAATACTGGCAGGCGTTTCGTCAGTATCCCCGTTTACAGGGCGGCTT
CGTCTGGGACTGGGTGGATCAGTCGCTGATTAAATATGATGAAAACGGCAACCCGTGGTCGGCTTACGGC
GGTGATTTTGGCGATACGCCGAACGATCGCCAGTTCTGTATGAACGGTCTGGTCTTTGCCGACCGCACGC
CGCATCCAGCGCTGACGGAAGCAAAACACCAGCAGCAGTTTTTCCAGTTCCGTTTATCCGGGCAAACCAT
CGAAGTGACCAGCGAATACCTGTTCCGTCATAGCGATAACGAGCTCCTGCACTGGATGGTGGCGCTGGAT
GGTAAGCCGCTGGCAAGCGGTGAAGTGCCTCTGGATGTCGCTCCACAAGGTAAACAGTTGATTGAACTGC
CTGAACTACCGCAGCCGGAGAGCGCCGGGCAACTCTGGCTCACAGTACGCGTAGTGCAACCGAACGCGAC
CGCATGGTCAGAAGCCGGGCACATCAGCGCCTGGCAGCAGTGGCGTCTGGCGGAAAACCTCAGTGTGACG
CTCCCCGCCGCGTCCCACGCCATCCCGCATCTGACCACCAGCGAAATGGATTTTTGCATCGAGCTGGGTA
ATAAGCGTTGGCAATTTAACCGCCAGTCAGGCTTTCTTTCACAGATGTGGATTGGCGATAAAAAACAACT
GCTGACGCCGCTGCGCGATCAGTTCACCCGTGCACCGCTGGATAACGACATTGGCGTAAGTGAAGCGACC
CGCATTGACCCTAACGCCTGGGTCGAACGCTGGAAGGCGGCGGGCCATTACCAGGCCGAAGCAGCGTTGT
TGCAGTGCACGGCAGATACACTTGCTGATGCGGTGCTGATTACGACCGCTCACGCGTGGCAGCATCAGGG
GAAAACCTTATTTATCAGCCGGAAAACCTACCGGATTGATGGTAGTGGTCAAATGGCGATTACCGTTGAT
GTTGAAGTGGCGAGCGATACACCGCATCCGGCGCGGATTGGCCTGAACTGCCAGCTGGCGCAGGTAGCAG
AGCGGGTAAACTGGCTCGGATTAGGGCCGCAAGAAAACTATCCCGACCGCCTTACTGCCGCCTGTTTTGA
CCGCTGGGATCTGCCATTGTCAGACATGTATACCCCGTACGTCTTCCCGAGCGAAAACGGTCTGCGCTGC
GGGACGCGCGAATTGAATTATGGCCCACACCAGTGGCGCGGCGACTTCCAGTTCAACATCAGCCGCTACA
GTCAACAGCAACTGATGGAAACCAGCCATCGCCATCTGCTGCACGCGGAAGAAGGCACATGGCTGAATAT
CGACGGTTTCCATATGGGGATTGGTGGCGACGACTCCTGGAGCCCGTCAGTATCGGCGGAATTCCAGCTG
AGCGCCGGTCGCTACCATTACCAGTTGGTCTGGTGTCAAAAATAAACTAGTCGACTCACACTGGCTCACC
TTCGGGTGGGCCTTTCTGCGTTTATATACTAGAGAGAGAATATAAAAAGCCAGATTATTAATCCGGCTTT
TTTATTATTTAATTCCTGTTATAAAAAAAGGATCAATTTTGAACTCTCTCCCAAAGTTGATCCCTTAACG
ATCTAAAACAATTCATCCAGTAAAATATAATATTTTATTTTCTCCCAATCAGGCTTGATCCCCAGTAAGT
CAAAAAATAGCTCGACATACTGTTCTTCCCCGATATCCTCCCTGATCGACCGGACGCAGAAGGCAATGTC
ATACCACTTGTCCGCCCTGCCGCTTCTCCCAAGATCAATAAAGCCACTTACTTTGCCATCTTTCACAAAG
ATGTTGCTGTCTCCCAGGTCGCCGTGGGAAAAGACAAGTTCCTCTTCGGGCTTTTCCGTCTTTAAAAAAT
CATACAGCTCGCGCGGATCTTTAAATGGAGTGTCTTCTTCCCAGTTTTCGCAATCCACATCGGCCAGATC
GTTATTCAGTAAGTAATCCAATTCGGCTAAGCGGCTGTCTAAGCTATTCGTATAGGGACAATCCGATATG
TCGATGGAGTGAAAGAGCCTGATGCACTCCGCATACAGCTCGATAATCTTTTCAGGGCTTTGTTCATCTT
CATACTCTTCCGAGCAAAGGACGCCATCGGCCTCACTCATGAGCAGATTGCTCCAGCCATCATGCCGTTC
AAAGTGCAGGACCTTTGGAACAGGCAGCTTTCCTTCCAGCCATAGCATCATGTCCTTTTCCCGTTCCACA
TCATAGGTGGTCCCTTTATACCGGCTGTCCGTCATTTTTAAATATAGGTTTTCATTTTCTCCCACCAGCT
TATATACCTTAGCAGGAGACATTCCTTCCGTATCTTTTACGCAGCGGTATTTTTCGATCAGTTTTTTCAA
TTCCGGTGATATTCTCATTTTAGCCATTTATTATTTCCTTCCTCTTTTCTACAGTATTTAAAGATACCCC
AAGAAGCTAATTATAACAAGACGAACTCCAATTCACTGTTCCTTGCATTCTAAAACCTTAAATACCAGAA
AACAGCTTTTTCAAAGTTGTTTTCAAAGTTGGCGTATAACATAGTATCGACGGAGCCGATTTTGAAACCA
CAATTATGATAGAATTTACAAGCTATAAGGTTATTGTCCTGGGTTTCAAGCATTAGTCCATGCAAGTTTT
TATGCTTTGCCCATTCTATAGATATATTGATAAGAAGACTGGAATGCCCGCTCCGCCGGGATTATTCGAA
AGCGCATCGTCCAAGCGAGACCGTCTGCATTCGGAAATCTCGGCCGGTTCGCGCCGAGGAAGCCCATCTG
GCTGCATCCCAAATCGACACACAACGCACGGAGGCCCCGGCGATCGCCGGGGCCTCCGAATCATGCGCAT
CGTGGAAGCGAAGCTCCGCAAAAAACCCCGCTTCAGCGGGGTTTTTTCGCGTCGCACCTCCTTGTCGTGT
ATTACAGGTACTACTATAACACATCATCTAGCCCGCCCGCGATACGTCCTCTGCGGTGCAGCGTGGTCGC
GGTTCCACGCATCCGCCGCCCGCTGCGCATCGCGCAGCACGTCATTAAGGCTCTGTTGCCTTGGCTGTTC
CCTGCGCATCAGATATTCGAGCGGGCGCGATATTCGACTTCTAAGCTCTTCCACTTTGATTCGCATTCCC
GCAACTCCTGCTCTGATGCGGCTCGCGAGTCCATCGCACTTAACAACGATGTTATCGAGGATTGCGCCGC
GCTCAGCTTTTCCCGCAGCTTCCCAGCCCCGAACCTCGGTAGCGATGGGTTGAAGCTCTCCAATGTCTCG
CGCAACTCCGTCCGCTCGTTGCCGAAGACACTCCAATCGGTCTTGCTCATCTTCGATATCGAGCTTCACG
TCCTCGAGCTGGCTGTCAAGCTCGGCAAGGTCACCCTCCTTGTCGGCAATCTCGGTAACAAGCTCTGCCT
TACGCGTTTCGGCATCATTCAGTAAAGCGGCGGCTTCTTCCCTAGCCGCCGCGACGATTCGCGCCGCTTC
GTCCTTCGCAGGTTCAACCACGGCCTTATCGACCGCACAGCGTACCTTGTCGATATCCACGGACTTGTCC
GTGTATACACGCTGCGCCCGCGTCTCCTCGTCAAGCTCGATTGCAGGGCGGTAGCCCATGCGCCCCTCTA
GGTAATCCCCAAGCTCCTTGTGCATGCTCCGGTAGAAGCTGCGGGGGCACATCTGCTTGTAGTTGAACCG
TCCATCTAGGATGGGCGTGAACGGCACGTGCATGTGGTCGCGGGCGGGCGTGCCATCCTTCAACACCTCG
TCCTTGTGGACGTACCCGCCCATCATGTTCTCGATGCCGAACTTCTTCGACAGGTACCAGTACGTGAGAC
GGAAGAACCTGTCCTCATCGCCCTTGCGCACATTGTCGGGAAGCGTCACAACAACGTCAGCCATAACGAC
CGCATCCTTGCGCGTGGCACGCTTCCCTGCGGCCTTCTGGGCCTCGTTCACGCGCTCGATGCGGCTCTCC
ACCGTGCCCCAGTTCGGCTCGCCATCGCGCGGCTCCACGCGCCCCACAACGAGCTTGCCGTCCTTGTTCG
TGTAGTGGCCGACCACCAAGTCGTTCTTGATGCGCTCGGGGTCGATGTTGTCGCGCTCCAGGCTGCTGCG
GTCGCGGCGGTAGTGGGCAAGCATGTGCCCGACCGATGGAGCCTTGTATTTCGCGATGTGAGCCATGGAA
ACCTCCGAACCGTACAGACTTAATCGACTAAAGTCTAGCACGTTAGACCTTAGCTACGCTAAGGACGTGG
CAGGGCCAGCCCTGCACCCGCTCGGGCGTTCCCCCCGAGACCCCCCAGCCCTTGCCCGTTCGCGGCTTCG
CTCACGGCCCTCGGGCCATCGGCGCGAGCGCCGAACGGAGGGACTTCGCCCCTCCGAACCACCCCTCAAT
CTACCTGCGGTTCGGCACACGGCACACGGCACTATTAGGGGGGCCGTCGTAGTGGCCCCCCTGTGGTCAT
TTGTCATTTGTCATTTGTCACATTATTTTTCGGACACATTATTTTTCGGACGTAGTTAGCGAAAAATAAT
GAGCCGCCCGATTCTGCAGGTCTCATCCAGTCGAGACACGGGCAAGGAAAGGGTCGATGGAGCAGAGCGT
CCATCGACCCTTAATCAAGTCTGGTCTATTCGGTTGGCCGTCGCGTCAATTCCGCAATCCGTGAACGAGT
CGGCTTAGATCTGCGCGAGCGCAGACCACGCCGCCCCGTAGTCACGCATTGCTGCATTGACCCGACTACT
CTTTGGCACCTGACTGTTCCACGCACTTGCGCTTACGTTCGGCGTTCAGATAGTTCCCGCGACAATAGCG
CTCGAGAATCGAGTTGTACCCCACGATGATTTCGCGGTACTGCTCGGGAAACTCCCTCAGCGCCGCAGCC
GTGAAATCGTTGATGGTCTCGAACCTCTCGCACATGATGAAGCCGACCAACTCGAAGAGCATGTCCTGCT
TGTCCTTAGTCGAGAGCTGTTCGAGCTGACCAATGTCGAAGTTGTTTCCCTCGATGCGTGCTTCGACCGG
ATACAGCTCCTTGCCCTTCTTGCGACAGGAAGCCGTGTCGTGAATCAGATAGTCATACGCATGCCTGATG
TTGTTGATTGGCTCGGCTGACGAACAGCACTTCTTGCCGTCCGCGCTCAATCGGTTCAAGACGTTGATGA
TTGCCTTGCGTGTCGTGTTGCCGCCCCAGACAACAATGACGTGCGCATGCGTCTTGCGCTGCTTGCTCTT
CTGGTCATGGTCTATGTCGTGAACCGCATAAGCGAAAGGCACTTGAAGAATGTCGTCTATCTCGTCCTGC
CAGTCATCGCGCATGTTCTCTGGGTAGCAGATGCCCTCCCAGAGCTTCACCTTCGTCTCGCCAGCGTTTG
CCGCCATGCTATAATCTCCTTGTCTCGAATGCCCCTGCTGCCGCCA
