>Addgene plasmid #191623 | pXD70LacZ8-CadR-Pcadh-LacZ | addgene full sequence | sequence record 377888 | pUC-3 5'-GCCATTCGCCATTCAGGCTGCGCAACTGTT-3'
NNNNNNNGNNATCGGTGCGGGCCTCTTCGCTATTACGCCAGCTGGCGAAAGGGGGATGTGCTGCAAGGCG
ATTAAGTTGGGTAACGCCAGGGTTTTCCCAGTCACGACGTTGTAAAACGACGGCCAGTGAATCCGTAATC
ATGGTCATAGCTCCTCCTCTGCCGGTTCCCTTTTCACCCGCACTCCAACGAGCGGGCCGGACCAAGCGTC
CGTGCGAACCATGATGCAGATCGAGCGCGAGTTGAGCACCCCACCGCTGATGCGAACTCTGTTCAACCAG
GTCAGAAACCCTACTATCGAGCTCATGAAAGACCTACCACCGAGAGTGGTATTTCGCCATCCGCCCGCCG
CCGCGGTATCGGCGAATTGCTATACTGACGACAATGCTCGAACGAGCCTTATCGCCATGGGGATGTGAGT
AAAAGGGGGTCCGCATGACAGACGAACGAGGATCGTCGCCGCTTGCGCTGGCGATTCGCGAGGTGCCGGG
AATCGCGATCGCTTCGATCGGCTTCGGATGCGCGCTGCTCGCCATCGAAGGCGACCGCCTCTCGACGATC
AGAACCGTCAATATCAGCGGCGACTACCACGCCGTCGCGTCGCTCGTATCGTTCCTTCTCCTGATCATGC
TGGCTCTTGCGTATCGCAAGCTGGACGCGCCCACCCACGTTCCCGCCGCGATCGTCATCGGCGCANGAGC
GTTGATGTCGGCTTCCATGTTCGTCGTCTTGCAGCAAAGCGTATGGGAGGACAACCCCATCGTATCCTCC
ATCGCGCGCATCGTATTCGGGCTTGGAGAGGGCGTCATCCTGTTTCTCTGGATGAAAGCGCTCTTTCCCT
ANGGGGCGCGCGCCTGCGCCGCCGTGCTGGGCCTGGGAACGATCGTCGTTGCGGCAATGAACAGCCTCAT
CGCGTTTCTGAANNGGATGCCGCTTACGGCACGGTATCGCTGCTCCCATCGTGTCGANGGNGCTGCTCTG
CTA
